Addgene plasmid #176396: Yiplac211 proGAL1-SZ1-RGG-GFP-RGG-RGG
Purpose: Expresses GFP tagged triple RGG scaffold with N-terminal SynZip1 coiled coil (Sz1). Expression induced in media containing galactose.
Depositing lab: Matthew Good. Depositing organization: University of Pennsylvania. Publication: Designer membraneless organelles sequester native factors for control of cell behavior. Garabedian MV, Wang W, Dabdoub JB, Tong M, Caldwell RM, Benman W, Schuster BS, Deiters A, Good MC. Nat Chem Biol. 2021 Sep;17(9):998-1007. doi: 10.1038/s41589-021-00840-4. Epub 2021 Aug 2. PubMed 34341589.
Backbone
  Vector backbone: Yiplac211
  Total vector size (bp): 6829
  Vector type: Yeast Expression
  Selectable markers: URA3
Growth in bacteria
  Bacterial resistance: Ampicillin, 100 μg/mL
  Growth temperature: 37°C
  Growth strain: DH5alpha
  Copy number: High Copy
Gene/Insert
  Gene/Insert name: GAL1 promoter, SZ1-RGG-GFP-RGG-RGG
  Species: S. cerevisiae (budding yeast)
  Insert size (bp): 3068
  Promoter: GAL1
  Cloning method: Restriction Enzyme; 5′ cloning site XbaI (not destroyed); 3′ cloning site EcoRI (not destroyed)
  Sequencing primers: 5′ M13R; 3′ M13F
Terms and licenses: Academic/Nonprofit Terms; Industry Terms: Not Available to Industry
How to cite: Yiplac211 proGAL1-SZ1-RGG-GFP-RGG-RGG was a gift from Matthew Good (Addgene plasmid # 176396 ; http://n2t.net/addgene:176396 ; RRID:Addgene_176396)
