[The description below was written by a language model from this plasmid's Addgene catalogue record and pLannotate feature annotations shown in this document.]
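Description:
Yiplac211 proGAL1-SZ1-RGG-GFP-RGG-RGG is a yeast expression plasmid of about 6.8 kb built on the YIplac211 backbone. The feature table shows no yeast replication origin or centromere, which is consistent with an integrating vector that must recombine into the Saccharomyces cerevisiae genome to be maintained. Yeast transformants are selected through the URA3 auxotrophic marker, driven by its own promoter, which can also be counterselected with 5-FOA. In E. coli the plasmid is propagated at high copy from a ColE1/pUC-type origin with ampicillin resistance (β-lactamase). Remnants of the lac promoter/operator, lacZα, bom and rop are leftovers of the cloning backbone and flank the insert, which was placed between XbaI and EcoRI sites.

The roughly 3.1 kb insert places a single fusion open reading frame under the Gal4-regulated GAL1 promoter, so expression is induced in galactose-containing medium, and transcription ends at the ADH1 terminator. The encoded protein carries an N-terminal SynZip1 (SZ1) coiled coil. SZ1 is not annotated in the feature table but presumably occupies the gap between the promoter and the first annotated coding segment. It is followed by one RGG domain, monomeric EGFP, and two further RGG domains. The three RGG segments are annotated as fragments of the C. elegans LAF-1 RNA helicase.

According to the record and its associated publication title, this GFP-tagged triple-RGG protein acts as a scaffold for designer membraneless organelles. GFP allows the scaffold to be visualised. The SynZip1 coiled coil presumably serves as a docking handle for recruiting proteins that carry a matching coiled-coil partner, which would allow native factors to be sequestered to control cell behaviour.
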