Features (pLannotate 1.2.2; 18 found; start..end, strand, type, name):
      1..93      +  CDS            lacI (fragment): lac repressor; lacI; The lac repressor binds to the lac operator to inhibit transcription in E. coli. This inhibition can be relieved by adding lactose or isopropyl-β-D-thiogalactopyranoside (IPTG).
    106..127     +  protein_bind   CAP binding site: CAP binding activates transcription in the presence of cAMP. E. coli catabolite activator protein
    142..172     +  promoter       lac promoter: promoter for the E. coli lac operon
    180..196     +  protein_bind   lac operator: The lac repressor binds to the lac operator to inhibit transcription in E. coli. This inhibition can be relieved by adding lactose or isopropyl-β-D-thiogalactopyranoside (IPTG). lac repressor encoded by lacI
    243..684     +  promoter       GAL1 promoter: S. cerevisiae GAL1; inducible promoter, regulated by Gal4
    841..1344    +  CDS            laf-1 (fragment): DDX3_CAEEL - Experimental evidence at protein level: Swiss-Prot protein existence level 1. Multifunctional ATP-dependent RNA helicase (PubMed:27546789). Plays a role in RNA remodeling, but is not required for RNA unwinding (PubMed:27546789). Binds to RNA in a concentration-dependent manner to stimulate annealing between two complementary strands of RNA (PubMed:26015579, PubMed:27546789). This process is also dependent upon ATP; ATP reduces binding to RNA and subsequently diminishes RNA annealing (PubMed:27546789). Involved in many cellular processes, which do not necessarily require its ATPase
   1384..2100    +  CDS            mEGFP: mEGFP is a basic (constitutively fluorescent) green fluorescent protein published in 2002, derived from Aequorea victoria. It has moderate acid sensitivity.
   2101..2583    +  CDS            laf-1 (fragment): DDX3_CAEEL - Experimental evidence at protein level: Swiss-Prot protein existence level 1. Multifunctional ATP-dependent RNA helicase (PubMed:27546789). Plays a role in RNA remodeling, but is not required for RNA unwinding (PubMed:27546789). Binds to RNA in a concentration-dependent manner to stimulate annealing between two complementary strands of RNA (PubMed:26015579, PubMed:27546789). This process is also dependent upon ATP; ATP reduces binding to RNA and subsequently diminishes RNA annealing (PubMed:27546789). Involved in many cellular processes, which do not necessarily require its ATPase
   2638..3111    +  CDS            laf-1 (fragment): DDX3_CAEEL - Experimental evidence at protein level: Swiss-Prot protein existence level 1. Multifunctional ATP-dependent RNA helicase (PubMed:27546789). Plays a role in RNA remodeling, but is not required for RNA unwinding (PubMed:27546789). Binds to RNA in a concentration-dependent manner to stimulate annealing between two complementary strands of RNA (PubMed:26015579, PubMed:27546789). This process is also dependent upon ATP; ATP reduces binding to RNA and subsequently diminishes RNA annealing (PubMed:27546789). Involved in many cellular processes, which do not necessarily require its ATPase
   3123..3310    +  terminator     ADH1 terminator: S. cerevisiae ADH1; transcription terminator for the S. cerevisiae alcohol dehydrogenase 1 (ADH1) gene
   3318..3475    +  CDS            lacZα (fragment): LacZα fragment of β-galactosidase; lacZ fragment
   3481..3580    -  misc_feature   bom (fragment): basis of mobility region from pBR322
   3682..3717    -  CDS            rop (fragment): Rop protein, which maintains plasmids at low copy number; rop
   3806..4609    -  CDS            URA3: orotidine-5'-phosphate decarboxylase, required for uracil biosynthesis; S. cerevisiae URA3; yeast auxotrophic marker, counterselectable with 5-fluoroorotic acid (5-FOA)
   4610..4825    -  promoter       URA3 promoter: S. cerevisiae URA3
   4918..5022    +  promoter       AmpR promoter: bla
   5023..5883    +  CDS            AmpR: β-lactamase; bla; confers resistance to ampicillin, carbenicillin, and related antibiotics
   6054..6642    +  rep_origin     ori: high-copy-number ColE1/pMB1/pBR322/pUC origin of replication
>Addgene plasmid #176396 | Yiplac211 proGAL1-SZ1-RGG-GFP-RGG-RGG | addgene full sequence | sequence record 366600 | Addgene NGS Result
GCGCCCAATACGCAAACCGCCTCTCCCCGCGCGTTGGCCGATTCATTAATGCAGCTGGCACGACAGGTTT
CCCGACTGGAAAGCGGGCAGTGAGCGCAACGCAATTAATGTGAGTTAGCTCACTCATTAGGCACCCCAGG
CTTTACACTTTATGCTTCCGGCTCGTATGTTGTGTGGAATTGTGAGCGGATAACAATTTCACACAGGAAA
CAGCTATGACCATGATTACGCCAAGCTCTAGACGGATTAGAAGCCGCCGAGCGGGTGACAGCCCTCCGAA
GGAAGACTCTCCTCCGTGCGTCCTCGTCTTCACCGGTCGCGTTCCTGAAACGCAGATGTGCCTCGCGCCG
CACTGCTCCGAACAATAAAGATTCTACAATACTAGCTTTTATGGTTATGAAGAGGAAAAATTGGCAGTAA
CCTGGCCCCACAAACCTTCAAATGAACGAATCAAATTAACAACCATAGGATGATAATGCGATTAGTTTTT
TAGCCTTATTTCTGGGGTAATTAATCAGCGAAGCGATGATTTTTGATCTATTAACAGATATATAAATGCA
AAAACTGCATAACCACTTTAACTAATACTTTCAACATTTTCGGTTTGTATTACTTCTTATTCAAATGTAA
TAAAAGTATCAACAAAAAATTGTTAATATACCTCTATACTTTAACGTCAAGGAGGAGCTCATGAACTTGG
TAGCCCAGCTTGAGAACGAAGTTGCGAGTCTGGAAAACGAAAACGAGACGTTGAAGAAAAAGAACTTGCA
CAAGAAAGATTTGATTGCCTACTTGGAAAAGGAAATTGCCAATCTGCGTAAAAAGATTGAGGAAGGATCC
ATGGAATCGAATCAATCTAACAACGGTGGATCGGGAAACGCAGCATTGAATCGTGGGGGCCGTTACGTAC
CACCACACTTGAGAGGCGGAGATGGTGGTGCCGCCGCTGCTGCCTCAGCCGGAGGCGACGACAGACGCGG
TGGGGCCGGGGGTGGTGGCTATCGTAGAGGTGGTGGAAATTCAGGGGGCGGCGGCGGAGGAGGCTACGAT
CGTGGATACAACGACAACCGGGATGACCGTGACAATCGGGGCGGCTCCGGCGGTTATGGCCGGGACAGAA
ATTACGAGGATCGCGGTTATAACGGGGGTGGTGGGGGAGGAGGCAATCGCGGCTACAATAATAACCGCGG
TGGGGGTGGAGGCGGCTATAATCGGCAGGACCGTGGAGACGGCGGTTCTAGTAATTTCTCGCGGGGAGGG
TATAACAACAGAGATGAGGGCTCAGACAACAGAGGCTCAGGCAGATCATACAACAACGATCGGCGCGACA
ATGGTGGTGACGGGGGCGGAGGCGGTTCCCTCGAGAATTTATATTTCCAGGGCATGGTGAGCAAGGGCGA
GGAGCTGTTCACCGGGGTGGTGCCCATCCTGGTCGAGCTGGACGGCGACGTAAACGGCCACAAGTTCAGC
GTGTCCGGCGAGGGCGAGGGCGATGCCACCTACGGCAAGCTGACCCTGAAGTTCATCTGCACCACCGGCA
AGCTGCCCGTGCCCTGGCCCACCCTCGTGACCACCCTGACCTACGGCGTGCAGTGCTTCAGCCGCTACCC
CGACCACATGAAGCAGCACGACTTCTTCAAGTCCGCCATGCCCGAAGGCTACGTCCAGGAGCGCACCATC
TTCTTCAAGGACGACGGCAACTACAAGACCCGCGCCGAGGTGAAGTTCGAGGGCGACACCCTGGTGAACC
GCATCGAGCTGAAGGGCATCGACTTCAAGGAGGACGGCAACATCCTGGGGCACAAGCTGGAGTACAACTA
CAACAGCCACAACGTCTATATCATGGCCGACAAGCAGAAGAACGGCATCAAGGTGAACTTCAAGATCCGC
CACAACATCGAGGACGGCAGCGTGCAGCTCGCCGACCACTACCAGCAGAACACCCCCATCGGCGACGGCC
CCGTGCTGCTGCCCGACAACCACTACCTGAGCACCCAGTCCAAGCTGAGCAAAGACCCCAACGAGAAGCG
CGATCACATGGTCCTGCTGGAGTTCGTGACCGCCGCCGGGATCACTCTCGGCATGGACGAGCTGTACAAG
GAATCTAACCAATCAAACAATGGCGGCTCCGGTAACGCGGCGCTTAACAGGGGCGGTCGTTACGTGCCTC
CGCACCTGAGAGGGGGCGACGGAGGTGCGGCTGCTGCCGCGAGTGCCGGTGGTGATGACAGGCGTGGTGG
TGCGGGTGGCGGGGGCTATCGTCGTGGAGGCGGTAATTCCGGGGGAGGTGGTGGTGGGGGTTACGACAGA
GGGTACAATGATAACCGTGATGATCGTGACAACAGAGGCGGGAGTGGCGGTTACGGTAGGGATCGTAACT
ATGAAGACAGAGGCTATAACGGGGGTGGTGGTGGCGGTGGCAATAGAGGTTATAATAACAACCGTGGCGG
CGGTGGAGGCGGGTATAACAGACAGGATAGAGGGGACGGCGGCAGTAGCAACTTCTCCCGTGGCGGATAT
AACAACCGTGACGAAGGCTCTGACAATAGGGGTTCTGGTAGGTCTTACAATAATGATAGGAGAGACAATG
GCGGCGACGGTAAGCTTATGGAATCCAATCAATCCAATAACGGTGGCTCGGGTAATGCCGCTCTGAATCG
TGGTGGCCGCTACGTGCCGCCGCATCTGCGTGGTGGCGATGGTGGTGCAGCAGCAGCTGCATCTGCTGGC
GGTGATGACCGTCGCGGCGGTGCGGGCGGTGGCGGTTATCGTCGCGGCGGTGGCAATAGTGGTGGCGGTG
GCGGTGGCGGTTATGATCGTGGTTACAATGACAACCGTGATGACCGCGATAACCGTGGCGGTTCCGGCGG
TTACGGTCGTGATCGTAATTATGAAGACCGTGGTTACAACGGCGGTGGCGGTGGCGGTGGCAATCGTGGC
TATAACAATAACCGTGGTGGCGGTGGCGGTGGCTACAATCGCCAGGATCGTGGTGACGGTGGCAGCTCTA
ACTTTTCGCGCGGTGGCTATAATAACCGTGATGAAGGCAGCGACAACCGCGGTAGTGGCCGTTCCTACAA
TAACGATCGTCGCGACAATGGTGGCGATGGCTAATGACCGGTGCGAATTTCTTATGATTTATGATTTTTA
TTATTAAATAAGTTATAAAAAAAATAAGTGTATACAAATTTTAAAGTGACTCTTAGGTTTTAAAACGAAA
ATTCTTATTCTTGAGTAACTCTTTCCTGTAGGTCAGGTTGCTTTCTCAGGTATAGTATGAGGTCGCTCTT
ATTGACCACACCTCTACCGGCTGCAGAATTCACTGGCCGTCGTTTTACAACGTCGTGACTGGGAAAACCC
TGGCGTTACCCAACTTAATCGCCTTGCAGCACATCCCCCTTTCGCCAGCTGGCGTAATAGCGAAGAGGCC
CGCACCGATCGCCCTTCCCAACAGTTGCGCAGCCTGAATGGCGAATGGCGCCTGATGCGGTATTTTCTCC
TTACGCATCTGTGCGGTATTTCACACCGCATATGGTGCACTCTCAGTACAATCTGCTCTGATGCCGCATA
GTTAAGCCAGCCCCGACACCCGCCAACACCCGCTGACGCGCCCTGACGGGCTTGTCTGCTCCCGGCATCC
GCTTACAGACAAGCTGTGACCGTCTCCGGGAGCTGCATGTGTCAGAGGTTTTCACCGTCATCACCGAAAC
GCGCGAGACGAAAGGGCGGGTAATAACTGATATAATTAAATTGAAGCTCTAATTTGTGAGTTTAGTATAC
ATGCATTTACTTATAATACAGTTTTTTAGTTTTGCTGGCCGCATCTTCTCAAATATGCTTCCCAGCCTGC
TTTTCTGTAACGTTCACCCTCTACCTTAGCATCCCTTCCCTTTGCAAATAGTCCTCTTCCAACAATAATA
ATGTCAGATCCTGTAGAGACCACATCATCCACGGTTCTATACTGTTGACCCAATGCGTCTCCCTTGTCAT
CTAAACCCACACCGGGTGTCATAATCAACCAATCGTAACCTTCATCTCTTCCACCCATGTCTCTTTGAGC
AATAAAGCCGATAACAAAATCTTTGTCGCTCTTCGCAATGTCAACAGTACCCTTAGTATATTCTCCAGTA
GATAGGGAGCCCTTGCATGACAATTCTGCTAACATCAAAAGGCCTCTAGGTTCCTTTGTTACTTCTTCTG
CCGCCTGCTTCAAACCGCTAACAATACCTGGGCCCACCACACCGTGTGCATTCGTAATGTCTGCCCATTC
TGCTATTCTGTATACACCCGCAGAGTACTGCAATTTGACTGTATTACCAATGTCAGCAAATTTTCTGTCT
TCGAAGAGTAAAAAATTGTACTTGGCGGATAATGCCTTTAGCGGCTTAACTGTGCCCTCCATGGAAAAAT
CAGTCAAGATATCCACATGTGTTTTTAGTAAACAAATTTTGGGACCTAATGCTTCAACTAACTCCAGTAA
TTCCTTGGTGGTACGAACATCCAATGAAGCACACAAGTTTGTTTGCTTTTCGTGCATGATATTAAATAGC
TTGGCAGCAACAGGACTAGGATGAGTAGCAGCACGTTCCTTATATGTAGCTTTCGACATGATTTATCTTC
GTTTCCTGCATGTTTTTGTTCTGTGCAGTTGGGTTAAGAATACTGGGCAATTTCATGTTTCTTCAACACT
ACATATGCGTATATATACCAATCTAAGTCTGTGCTCCTTCCTTCGTTCTTCCTTCTGTTCGGAGATTACC
GAATCAAAAAAATTTCAAGGAAACCGAAATCAAAAAAAAGAATAAAAAAAAAATGATGAATTGAAAAGCT
GGCCTCGTGATACGCCTATTTTTATAGGTTAATGTCATGATAATAATGGTTTCTTAGACGTCAGGTGGCA
CTTTTCGGGGAAATGTGCGCGGAACCCCTATTTGTTTATTTTTCTAAATACATTCAAATATGTATCCGCT
CATGAGACAATAACCCTGATAAATGCTTCAATAATATTGAAAAAGGAAGAGTATGAGTATTCAACATTTC
CGTGTCGCCCTTATTCCCTTTTTTGCGGCATTTTGCCTTCCTGTTTTTGCTCACCCAGAAACGCTGGTGA
AAGTAAAAGATGCTGAAGATCAGTTGGGTGCACGAGTGGGTTACATCGAACTGGATCTCAACAGCGGTAA
GATCCTTGAGAGTTTTCGCCCCGAAGAACGTTTTCCAATGATGAGCACTTTTAAAGTTCTGCTATGTGGC
GCGGTATTATCCCGTATTGACGCCGGGCAAGAGCAACTCGGTCGCCGCATACACTATTCTCAGAATGACT
TGGTTGAGTACTCACCAGTCACAGAAAAGCATCTTACGGATGGCATGACAGTAAGAGAATTATGCAGTGC
TGCCATAACCATGAGTGATAACACTGCGGCCAACTTACTTCTGACAACGATCGGAGGACCGAAGGAGCTA
ACCGCTTTTTTGCACAACATGGGGGATCATGTAACTCGCCTTGATCGTTGGGAACCGGAGCTGAATGAAG
CCATACCAAACGACGAGCGTGACACCACGATGCCTGTAGCAATGGCAACAACGTTGCGCAAACTATTAAC
TGGCGAACTACTTACTCTAGCTTCCCGGCAACAATTAATAGACTGGATGGAGGCGGATAAAGTTGCAGGA
CCACTTCTGCGCTCGGCCCTTCCGGCTGGCTGGTTTATTGCTGATAAATCTGGAGCCGGTGAGCGTGGGT
CTCGCGGTATCATTGCAGCACTGGGGCCAGATGGTAAGCCCTCCCGTATCGTAGTTATCTACACGACGGG
GAGTCAGGCAACTATGGATGAACGAAATAGACAGATCGCTGAGATAGGTGCCTCACTGATTAAGCATTGG
TAACTGTCAGACCAAGTTTACTCATATATACTTTAGATTGATTTAAAACTTCATTTTTAATTTAAAAGGA
TCTAGGTGAAGATCCTTTTTGATAATCTCATGACCAAAATCCCTTAACGTGAGTTTTCGTTCCACTGAGC
GTCAGACCCCGTAGAAAAGATCAAAGGATCTTCTTGAGATCCTTTTTTTCTGCGCGTAATCTGCTGCTTG
CAAACAAAAAAACCACCGCTACCAGCGGTGGTTTGTTTGCCGGATCAAGAGCTACCAACTCTTTTTCCGA
AGGTAACTGGCTTCAGCAGAGCGCAGATACCAAATACTGTTCTTCTAGTGTAGCCGTAGTTAGGCCACCA
CTTCAAGAACTCTGTAGCACCGCCTACATACCTCGCTCTGCTAATCCTGTTACCAGTGGCTGCTGCCAGT
GGCGATAAGTCGTGTCTTACCGGGTTGGACTCAAGACGATAGTTACCGGATAAGGCGCAGCGGTCGGGCT
GAACGGGGGGTTCGTGCACACAGCCCAGCTTGGAGCGAACGACCTACACCGAACTGAGATACCTACAGCG
TGAGCTATGAGAAAGCGCCACGCTTCCCGAAGGGAGAAAGGCGGACAGGTATCCGGTAAGCGGCAGGGTC
GGAACAGGAGAGCGCACGAGGGAGCTTCCAGGGGGAAACGCCTGGTATCTTTATAGTCCTGTCGGGTTTC
GCCACCTCTGACTTGAGCGTCGATTTTTGTGATGCTCGTCAGGGGGGCGGAGCCTATGGAAAAACGCCAG
CAACGCGGCCTTTTTACGGTTCCTGGCCTTTTGCTGGCCTTTTGCTCACATGTTCTTTCCTGCGTTATCC
CCTGATTCTGTGGATAACCGTATTACCGCCTTTGAGTGAGCTGATACCGCTCGCCGCAGCCGAACGACCG
AGCGCAGCGAGTCAGTGAGCGAGGAAGCGGAAGA
